Addgene plasmid #225596: pGEL1025
Purpose: (Empty Backbone) The STU backbone vector for rice genome editing is based on Mb3Cas12a
Depositing lab: Yong Zhang. Depositing organization: Southwest University (SWU). Publication: PAM-relaxed and temperature-tolerant CRISPR-Mb3Cas12a single transcript unit systems for efficient singular and multiplexed genome editing in rice, maize, and tomato. Liu S, He Y, Fan T, Zhu M, Qi C, Ma Y, Yang M, Yang L, Tang X, Zhou J, Zhong Z, An X, Qi Y, Zhang Y. Plant Biotechnol J. 2024 Oct 10. doi: 10.1111/pbi.14486. PubMed 39387219.
Backbone
  Vector backbone: pTrans210d
  Vector type: CRISPR
  Selectable markers: Hygromycin
Growth in bacteria
  Bacterial resistance: Kanamycin, 50 μg/mL
  Growth temperature: 37°C
  Growth strain: ccdB Survival
  Copy number: Unknown
Terms and licenses: Academic/Nonprofit Terms; Industry Terms: Not Available to Industry
How to cite: pGEL1025 was a gift from Yong Zhang (Addgene plasmid # 225596 ; http://n2t.net/addgene:225596 ; RRID:Addgene_225596)
