[The description below was written by a language model from this plasmid's Addgene catalogue record and pLannotate feature annotations shown in this document.]
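Description:
pGEL1025 is an empty-backbone plant CRISPR binary vector, built on pTrans210d, intended for genome editing in rice with Mb3Cas12a in a single transcript unit (STU) format, in which nuclease and guide RNA are produced from one Pol II transcript. The backbone carries a kanamycin resistance gene (aphA-3) and a high-copy ColE1/pUC-type origin with a bom site for E. coli. It also has the pVS1 oriV, RepA and StaA functions that support replication and stable maintenance in Agrobacterium. Nopaline-type left and right T-DNA border repeats delimit the region transferred into plant cells.

Within the T-DNA, an enhanced CaMV 35S promoter drives a hygromycin phosphotransferase gene followed by the CaMV poly(A) signal, giving hygromycin selection of transformed plant tissue. In the opposite orientation, the maize ubiquitin promoter heads the editing unit, which ends at the Arabidopsis HSP18.2 terminator next to the right border. The roughly 3.9 kb stretch downstream of the Ubi promoter is unannotated in the feature table; by position and the stated purpose it presumably holds the Mb3Cas12a coding sequence, but the annotation does not confirm this. Between that region and the terminator lie a hammerhead ribozyme fragment and a ccdB cassette with a partial ccdA. The ccdB toxin gene serves as a counter-selectable placeholder, consistent with propagation in a ccdB-tolerant strain. It is presumably replaced when user-designed crRNA sequences are cloned in. The ribozyme presumably helps release the guide from the shared transcript, although the record does not state this. The short URA3 promoter, PDK intron and Sinorhizobium protein hits are fragmentary matches and probably not functional elements.

The finished derivatives are meant for single or multiplexed Cas12a editing in rice.
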