Features (pLannotate 1.2.2; 22 found; start..end, strand, type, name):
    173..219     +  promoter       minimal CaMV 35S promoter: minimal 35S promoter from cauliflower mosaic virus
    266..1276    +  CDS            HygR: aminoglycoside phosphotransferase from E. coli; aph(4)-Ia; confers resistance to hygromycin
   1317..1491    +  polyA_signal   CaMV poly(A) signal: cauliflower mosaic virus polyadenylation signal
   1569..1593    -  misc_feature   LB T-DNA repeat: left border repeat from nopaline C58 T-DNA
   2018..2812    +  CDS            KanR: aminoglycoside phosphotransferase; aphA-3; confers resistance to kanamycin
   2899..3487    +  rep_origin     ori: high-copy-number ColE1/pMB1/pBR322/pUC origin of replication
   3673..3813    -  misc_feature   bom: basis of mobility region from pBR322
   3905..3944    -  CDS            rop (fragment): Rop protein, which maintains plasmids at low copy number; rop
   4147..4341    -  rep_origin     pVS1 oriV: origin of replication for the Pseudomonas plasmid pVS1 (Heeb et al., 2000)
   4407..5480    -  CDS            pVS1 RepA: replication protein from the Pseudomonas plasmid pVS1 (Heeb et al., 2000)
   5909..6538    -  CDS            pVS1 StaA: stability protein from the Pseudomonas plasmid pVS1 (Heeb et al., 2000)
   7098..7499    -  CDS            Y4CG_SINFN (fragment): Protein inferred from homology: Swiss-Prot protein existence level 3. From Sinorhizobium fredii (strain NBRC 101917 / NGR234).
   7839..7863    -  misc_feature   RB T-DNA repeat: right border repeat from nopaline C58 T-DNA
   7884..8132    -  terminator     HSP terminator: efficient transcription terminator from the Arabidopsis thaliana heat shock protein 18.2 gene (Nagaya et al., 2010)
   8222..8287    +  intron         PDK intron (fragment): pdk; modified pyruvate orthophosphate dikinase intron from Flaveria trinervia 3.0
   8378..8536    +  CDS            ccdA (fragment): CCDA_ECO57 - Also known as H, letA. Experimental evidence at protein level: Swiss-Prot protein existence level 1. Antitoxin component of a type II toxin-antitoxin (TA) system which inhibits the post-segregational killing (PSK) of plasmid-free cells, also referred to as a plasmid addiction system. Binds to and blocks the activity of CcdB; will also remove bound CcdB protein from the CcdB-GyrA complex by forming a CcdA-CcdB complex, a process termed rejuvenation. Functions as a transcriptional corepressor for the ccdAB operon, repression also requires CcdB (By similarity). From Escherichia coli
   8541..8843    +  CDS            ccdB: CCDB_ECOLI - Also known as G, letB, letD. Experimental evidence at protein level: Swiss-Prot protein existence level 1. Toxic component of a type II toxin-antitoxin (TA) system, functioning in plasmid maintainence. Responsible for the post- segregational killing (PSK) of plasmid-free cells, also referred to as a plasmid addiction system. Half-life of over 2 hours. Cell killing by CcdB is accompanied by filamentation, defects in chromosome and plasmid segregation, defects in cell division, formation of anucleate cells, decreased DNA synthesis and plasmid loss. Interferes with the activity of DN
   8887..8910    -  misc_RNA       sTRSV HHRz (fragment): hammerhead ribozyme from the tobacco ringspot virus satellite RNA (Khvorova et al., 2003)
   8968..8991    +  promoter       URA3 promoter (fragment): S. cerevisiae URA3
  12899..14891   -  promoter       Ubi promoter: maize polyubiquitin gene promoter
  14971..15350   +  promoter       CaMV 35S promoter (enhanced) (fragment): cauliflower mosaic virus 35S promoter with a duplicated enhancer region
  15350..174     +  promoter       35SPPDK promoter (fragment) (across the origin): hybrid promoter consisting of the cauliflower mosaic virus 35S enhancer fused to the maize C4PPDK basal promoter (Yoo et al., 2007)
>Addgene plasmid #225596 | pGEL1025 | addgene full sequence | sequence record 456269 | Addgene NGS Result
AAGGAAAGGCTATCGTTCAAGATGCCTCTGCCGACAGTGGTCCCAAAGATGGACCCCCACCCACGAGGAG
CATCGTGGAAAAAGAAGACGTTCCAACCACGTCTTCAAAGCAAGTGGATTGATGTGATATCTCCACTGAC
GTAAGGGATGACGCACAATCCCACTATCCTTCGCAAGACCCTTCCTCTATATAAGGAAGTTCATTTCATT
TGGAGAGGACACGCTGAAATCACCAGTCTCTCTCTACAAATCTATCTCTCCTAGGATGAAAAAGCCTGAA
CTCACCGCGACGTCTGTCGAGAAGTTTCTGATCGAAAAGTTCGACAGCGTGTCCGACCTGATGCAGCTCT
CGGAGGGCGAAGAATCTCGTGCTTTCAGCTTCGATGTAGGAGGGCGTGGATATGTCCTGCGGGTAAATAG
CTGCGCCGATGGTTTCTACAAAGATCGTTATGTTTATCGGCACTTTGCATCGGCCGCGCTCCCGATTCCG
GAAGTGCTTGACATTGGGGAATTCAGCGAGAGCCTGACCTATTGCATCTCCCGCCGTGCACAGGGTGTCA
CGTTGCAAGACCTGCCTGAAACCGAACTGCCCGCTGTTCTGCAGCCGGTCGCGGAGGCCATGGATGCGAT
CGCTGCGGCCGATCTTAGCCAGACGAGCGGGTTCGGCCCATTCGGACCGCAAGGAATCGGTCAATACACT
ACATGGCGTGATTTCATATGCGCGATTGCTGATCCCCATGTGTATCACTGGCAAACTGTGATGGACGACA
CCGTCAGTGCGTCCGTCGCGCAGGCTCTCGATGAGCTGATGCTTTGGGCCGAGGACTGCCCCGAAGTCCG
GCACCTCGTGCACGCGGATTTCGGCTCCAACAATGTCCTGACGGACAATGGCCGCATAACAGCGGTCATT
GACTGGAGCGAGGCGATGTTCGGGGATTCCCAATACGAGGTCGCCAACATCTTCTTCTGGAGGCCGTGGT
TGGCTTGTATGGAGCAGCAGACGCGCTACTTCGAGCGGAGGCATCCGGAGCTTGCAGGATCGCCGCGGCT
CCGGGCGTATATGCTCCGCATTGGTCTTGACCAACTCTATCAGAGCTTGGTTGACGGCAATTTCGATGAT
GCAGCTTGGGCGCAGGGTCGATGCGACGCAATCGTCCGATCCGGAGCCGGGACTGTCGGGCGTACACAAA
TCGCCCGCAGAAGCGCGGCCGTCTGGACCGATGGCTGTGTAGAAGTACTCGCCGATAGTGGAAACCGACG
CCCCAGCACTCGTCCGGGATCTTGGAGGTGATTAATTAACGATCGACAAGCTCTATTTTCTCCATAATAA
TGTGTGAGTAGTTCCCAGATAAGGGAATTAGGGTTCCTATAGGGTTTCGCTCATGTGTTGAGCATATAAG
AAACCCTTAGTATGTATTTGTATTTGTAAAATACTTCTATCAATAAAATTTCTAATTCCTAAAACCAAAA
TCCAGTACTAAAATCCAGATCCCCCGAATTAATTCGGCGTTAATTCAGTACATTAAAAACGTCCGCAATG
TGTTATTAAGTTGTCTAAGCGTCAATTTGTTTACACCACAATATATCCTGCCACCAGCCAGCCAACAGCT
CCCCGACCGGCAGCTCGGCACAAAATCACCACTCGATACAGGCAGCCCATCAGTCCGGGACGGCGTCAGC
GGGAGAGCCGTTGTAAGGCGGCAGACTTTGCTCATGTTACCGATGCTATTCGGAAGAACGGCAACTAAGC
TGCCGGGTTTGAAACACGGATGATCTCGCGGAGGGTAGCATGTTGATTGTAACGATGACAGAGCGTTGCT
GCCTGTGATCACCGCGGTTTCAAAATCGGCTCCGTCGATACTATGTTATACGCCAACTTTGAAAACAACT
TTGAAAAAGCTGTTTTCTGGTATTTAAGGTTTTAGAATGCAAGGAACAGTGAATTGGAGTTCGTCTTGTT
ATAATTAGCTTCTTGGGGTATCTTTAAATACTGTAGAAAAGAGGAAGGAAATAATAAATGGCTAAAATGA
GAATATCACCGGAATTGAAAAAACTGATCGAAAAATACCGCTGCGTAAAAGATACGGAAGGAATGTCTCC
TGCTAAGGTATATAAGCTGGTGGGAGAAAATGAAAACCTATATTTAAAAATGACGGACAGCCGGTATAAA
GGGACCACCTATGATGTGGAACGGGAAAAGGACATGATGCTATGGCTGGAAGGAAAGCTGCCTGTTCCAA
AGGTCCTGCACTTTGAACGGCATGATGGCTGGAGCAATCTGCTCATGAGTGAGGCCGATGGCGTCCTTTG
CTCGGAAGAGTATGAAGATGAACAAAGCCCTGAAAAGATTATCGAGCTGTATGCGGAGTGCATCAGGCTC
TTTCACTCCATCGACATATCGGATTGTCCCTATACGAATAGCTTAGACAGCCGCTTAGCCGAATTGGATT
ACTTACTGAATAACGATCTGGCCGATGTGGATTGCGAAAACTGGGAAGAAGACACTCCATTTAAAGATCC
GCGCGAGCTGTATGATTTTTTAAAGACGGAAAAGCCCGAAGAGGAACTTGTCTTTTCCCACGGCGACCTG
GGAGACAGCAACATCTTTGTGAAAGATGGCAAAGTAAGTGGCTTTATTGATCTTGGGAGAAGCGGCAGGG
CGGACAAGTGGTATGACATTGCCTTCTGCGTCCGGTCGATCAGGGAGGATATCGGGGAAGAACAGTATGT
CGAGCTATTTTTTGACTTACTGGGGATCAAGCCTGATTGGGAGAAAATAAAATATTATATTTTACTGGAT
GAATTGTTTTAGTACCTAGAATGCATGACCAAAATCCCTTAACGTGAGTTTTCGTTCCACTGAGCGTCAG
ACCCCGTAGAAAAGATCAAAGGATCTTCTTGAGATCCTTTTTTTCTGCGCGTAATCTGCTGCTTGCAAAC
AAAAAAACCACCGCTACCAGCGGTGGTTTGTTTGCCGGATCAAGAGCTACCAACTCTTTTTCCGAAGGTA
ACTGGCTTCAGCAGAGCGCAGATACCAAATACTGTCCTTCTAGTGTAGCCGTAGTTAGGCCACCACTTCA
AGAACTCTGTAGCACCGCCTACATACCTCGCTCTGCTAATCCTGTTACCAGTGGCTGCTGCCAGTGGCGA
TAAGTCGTGTCTTACCGGGTTGGACTCAAGACGATAGTTACCGGATAAGGCGCAGCGGTCGGGCTGAACG
GGGGGTTCGTGCACACAGCCCAGCTTGGAGCGAACGACCTACACCGAACTGAGATACCTACAGCGTGAGC
TATGAGAAAGCGCCACGCTTCCCGAAGGGAGAAAGGCGGACAGGTATCCGGTAAGCGGCAGGGTCGGAAC
AGGAGAGCGCACGAGGGAGCTTCCAGGGGGAAACGCCTGGTATCTTTATAGTCCTGTCGGGTTTCGCCAC
CTCTGACTTGAGCGTCGATTTTTGTGATGCTCGTCAGGGGGGCGGAGCCTATGGAAAAACGCCAGCAACG
CGGCCTTTTTACGGTTCCTGGCCTTTTGCTGGCCTTTTGCTCACATGTTCTTTCCTGCGTTATCCCCTGA
TTCTGTGGATAACCGTATTACCGCCTTTGAGTGAGCTGATACCGCTCGCCGCAGCCGAACGACCGAGCGC
AGCGAGTCAGTGAGCGAGGAAGCGGAAGAGCGCCTGATGCGGTATTTTCTCCTTACGCATCTGTGCGGTA
TTTCACACCGCATATGGTGCACTCTCAGTACAATCTGCTCTGATGCCGCATAGTTAAGCCAGTATACACT
CCGCTATCGCTACGTGACTGGGTCATGGCTGCGCCCCGACACCCGCCAACACCCGCTGACGCGCTTGTCT
GCTCCCGGCATCCGCTTACAGACAAGCTGTGACCGTTTCCGGGAGCTGCATGTGTCAGAGGTTTTCACCG
TCATCACCGAAACGCGCGAGGCAGGGTGCCTTGATGTGGGCGCCGGCGGTCGAGTGGCGACGGCGCGGCT
TGTCCGCGCCCTGGTAGATTGCCTGGCCGTAGGCCAGCCATTTTTGAGCGGCCAGCGGCCGCGATAGGCC
GACGCGAAGCGGCGGGGCGTAGGGAGCGCAGCGACCGAAGGGTAGGCGCTTTTTGCAGCTCTTCGGCTGT
GCGCTGGCCAGACAGTTATGCACAGGCCAGGCGGGTTTTAAGAGTTTTAATAAGTTTTAAAGAGTTTTAG
GCGGAAAAATCGCCTTTTTTCTCTTTTATATCAGTCACTTACATGTGTGACCGGTTCCCAATGTACGGCT
TTGGGTTCCCAATGTACGGGTTCCGGTTCCCAATGTACGGCTTTGGGTTCCCAATGTACGTGCTATCCAC
AGGAAAGAGGCCTTTTCGACCTTTTTCCCCTGCTAGGGCAATTTGCCCTAGCATCTGCTCCGTACATTAG
GAACCGGCGGATGCTTCGCCCTCGATCAGGTTGCGGTAGCGCATGACTAGGATCGGGCCAGCCTGCCCCG
CCTCCTCCTTCAAATCGTACTCCGGCAGGTCATTTGACCCGATCAGCTTGCGCACGGTGAAACAGAACTT
CTTGAACTCTCCGGCGCTGCCACTGCGTTCGTAGATCGTCTTGAACAACCATCTGGCTTCTGCCTTGCCT
GCGGCGCGGCGTGCCAGGCGGTAGAGAAAACGGCCGATGCCGGGATCGATCAAAAAGTAATCGGGGTGAA
CCGTCAGCACGTCCGGGTTCTTGCCTTCTGTGATCTCGCGGTACATCCAATCAGCTAGCTCGATCTCGAT
GTACTCCGGCCGCCCGGTTTCGCTCTTTACGATCTTGTAGCGGCTAATCAAGGCTTCACCCTCGGATACC
GTCACCAGGCGGCCGTTCTTGGCCTTCTTCGTACGCTGCATGGCAACGTGCGTGGTGTTTAACCGAATGC
AGGTTTCTACCAGGTCGTCTTTCTGCTTTCCGCCATCGGCTCGCCGGCAGAACTTGAGTACGTCCGCAAC
GTGTGGACGGAACACGCGGCCGGGCTTGTCTCCCTTCCCTTCCCGGTATCGGTTCATGGATTCGGTTAGA
TGGGAAACCGCCATCAGTACCAGGTCGTAATCCCACACACTGGCCATGCCGGCCGGCCCTGCGGAAACCT
CTACGTGCCCGTCTGGAAGCTCGTAGCGGATCACCTCGCCAGCTCGTCGGTCACGCTTCGACAGACGGAA
AACGGCCACGTCCATGATGCTGCGACTATCGCGGGTGCCCACGTCATAGAGCATCGGAACGAAAAAATCT
GGTTGCTCGTCGCCCTTGGGCGGCTTCCTAATCGACGGCGCACCGGCTGCCGGCGGTTGCCGGGATTCTT
TGCGGATTCGATCAGCGGCCGCTTGCCACGATTCACCGGGGCGTGCTTCTGCCTCGATGCGTTGCCGCTG
GGCGGCCTGCGCGGCCTTCAACTTCTCCACCAGGTCATCACCCAGCGCCGCGCCGATTTGTACCGGGCCG
GATGGTTTGCGACCGCTCACGCCGATTCCTCGGGCTTGGGGGTTCCAGTGCCATTGCAGGGCCGGCAGGC
AACCCAGCCGCTTACGCCTGGCCAACCGCCCGTTCCTCCACACATGGGGCATTCCACGGCGTCGGTGCCT
GGTTGTTCTTGATTTTCCATGCCGCCTCCTTTAGCCGCTAAAATTCATCTACTCATTTATTCATTTGCTC
ATTTACTCTGGTAGCTGCGCGATGTATTCAGATAGCAGCTCGGTAATGGTCTTGCCTTGGCGTACCGCGT
ACATCTTCAGCTTGGTGTGATCCTCCGCCGGCAACTGAAAGTTGACCCGCTTCATGGCTGGCGTGTCTGC
CAGGCTGGCCAACGTTGCAGCCTTGCTGCTGCGTGCGCTCGGACGGCCGGCACTTAGCGTGTTTGTGCTT
TTGCTCATTTTCTCTTTACCTCATTAACTCAAATGAGTTTTGATTTAATTTCAGCGGCCAGCGCCTGGAC
CTCGCGGGCAGCGTCGCCCTCGGGTTCTGATTCAAGAACGGTTGTGCCGGCGGCGGCAGTGCCTGGGTAG
CTCACGCGCTGCGTGATACGGGACTCAAGAATGGGCAGCTCGTACCCGGCCAGCGCCTCGGCAACCTCAC
CGCCGATGCGCGTGCCTTTGATCGCCCGCGACACGACAAAGGCCGCTTGTAGCCTTCCATCCGTGACCTC
AATGCGCTGCTTAACCAGCTCCACCAGGTCGGCGGTGGCCCATATGTCGTAAGGGCTTGGCTGCACCGGA
ATCAGCACGAAGTCGGCTGCCTTGATCGCGGACACAGCCAAGTCCGCCGCCTGGGGCGCTCCGTCGATCA
CTACGAAGTCGCGCCGGCCGATGGCCTTCACGTCGCGGTCAATCGTCGGGCGGTCGATGCCGACAACGGT
TAGCGGTTGATCTTCCCGCACGGCCGCCCAATCGCGGGCACTGCCCTGGGGATCGGAATCGACTAACAGA
ACATCGGCCCCGGCGAGTTGCAGGGCGCGGGCTAGATGGGTTGCGATGGTCGTCTTGCCTGACCCGCCTT
TCTGGTTAAGTACAGCGATAACCTTCATGCGTTCCCCTTGCGTATTTGTTTATTTACTCATCGCATCATA
TACGCAGCGACCGCATGACGCAAGCTGTTTTACTCAAATACACATCACCTTTTTAGACGGCGGCGCTCGG
TTTCTTCAGCGGCCAAGCTGGCCGGCCAGGCCGCCAGCTTGGCATCAGACAAACCGGCCAGGATTTCATG
CAGCCGCACGGTTGAGCCGTGCGCGGGCGGCTCGAACACGTACCCGGCCGCGATCATCTCCGCCTCGATC
TCTTCGGTAATGAAAAACGGTTCGTCCTGGCCGTCCTGGTGCGGTTTCATGCTTGTTCCTCTTGGCGTTC
ATTCTCGGCGGCCGCCAGGGCGTCGGCCTCGGTCAATGCGTCCTCACGGAAGGCACCGCGCCGCCTGGCC
TCGGTGGGCGTCACTTCCTCGCTGCGCTCAAGTGCGCGGTACAGGGTCGAGCGATGCACGCCAAGCAGTG
CAGCCGCCTCTTTCACGGTGCGGCCTTCCTGGTCGATCAGCTCGCGGGCGTGCGCGATCTGTGCCGGGGT
GAGGGTAGGGCGGGGGCCAAACTTCACGCCTCGGGCCTTGGCGGCCTCGCGCCCGCTCCGGGTGCGGTCG
ATGATTAGGGAACGCTCGAACTCGGCAATGCCGGCGAACACGGTCAACACCATGCGGCCGGCCGGCGTGG
TGGTGTCGGCCCACGGCTCTGCCAGGCTACGCAGGCCCGCGCCGGCCTCCTGGATGCGCTCGGCAATGTC
CAGTAGGTCGCGGGTGCTGCGGGCCAGGCGGTCTAGCCTGGTCACTGTCACAACGTCGCCAGGGCGTAGG
TGGTCAAGCATCCTGGCCAGCTCCGGGCGGTCGCGCCTGGTGCCGGTGATCTTCTCGGAAAACAGCTTGG
TGCAGCCGGCCGCGTGCAGTTCGGCCCGTTGGTTGGTCAAGTCCTGGTCGTCGGTGCTGACGCGGGCATA
GCCCAGCAGGCCAGCGGCGGCGCTCTTGTTCATGGCGTAATGTCTCCGGTTCTAGTCGCAAGTATTCTAC
TTTATGCGACTAAAACACGCGACAAGAAAACGCCAGGAAAAGGGCAGGGCGGCAGCCTGTCGCGTAACTT
AGGACTTGTGCGACATGTCGTTTTCAGAAGACGGCTGCACTGAACGTCAGAAGCCGACTGCACTATAGCA
GCGGAGGGGTTGGATCAAAGTACTTTGATCCCGAGGGGAACCCTGTGGTTGGCATGCACATACAAATGGA
CGAACGGATAAACCTTTTCACGCCCTTTTAAATATCCGATTATTCTAATAAACGCTCTTTTCTCTTAGGT
TTACCCGCCAATATATCCTGTCAAACACTGATAGTTTGAGCTCCTTATCTTTAATCATATTCCATAGTCC
ATACCATAGCACATACAGTAGTTATATGCTGCAGAAGAGATCCAACAAAACATTCACAATGGATTATAGA
AACATTTGTTTATTCATTATAATGTGATCTTACATTCATTTAATATTAGAAAAAGCCACAAATTCATAAC
ACAACAAGCCAAGAAAAAAACACAAACTTAAGCACACAAGCTTTTTATTTGACACACCAAATATTTCATC
TTCATCTTCATATTCTAGACTCGAGTGTCCCATTCGCCATGCCGAAGCATGTTGCCCAGCCGGCGCCAGC
GAGGAGGCTGGGACCATGCCGGCCTGAGACCAAGCCAGATAACAGTATGCGTATTTGCGCGCTGATTTTT
GCGGTATAAGAATATATACTGATATGTATACCCGAAGTATGTCAAAAAGAGGTATGCTATGAAGCAGCGT
ATTACAGTGACAGTTGACAGCGACAGCTATCAGTTGCTCAAGGCATATATGATGTCAATATCTCCGGTCT
GGTAAGCACAACCATGCAGAATGAAGCCCGTCGTCTGCGTGCCGAACGCTGGAAAGCGGAAAATCAGGAA
GGGATGGCTGAGGTCGCCCGGTTTATTGAAATGAACGGCTCTTTTGCTGACGAGAACAGGGGCTGGTGAA
ATGCAGTTTAAGGTTTACACCTATAAAAGAGAGAGCCGTTATCGTCTGTTTGTGGATGTACAGAGTGATA
TTATTGACACTCCCGGGCGACGGATGGTGATCCCCCTGGCCAGTGCACGTCTGCTGTCAGATAAAGTCTC
CCGTGAACTTTACCCGGTGGTGCATATCGGGGATGAAAGCTGGCGCATGATGACCACCGATATGGCCAGT
GTGCCGGTTTCCGTTATCGGGGAAGAAGTGGCTGATCTCAGCCACCGCGAAAATGACATCAAAAACGCCA
TTAACCTGATGTTCTGGGGAATATAAGGTCTCCATCTACCATAGTAGAAATTAGACGAGCTTACTCGTTT
CGTCCTCACGGACTCATCAGTAATTTTTTTTTTTTTTTTTTTTTTTTTTTTTTTTTTTTTTTTTTTTTTT
TTTTTTTTTTTTTTTTTTTTTTCTTTTTTTTTTTTTTTTTTTTTTCACTTCTTTTTCTTAGCCTGTCCGG
CCTTTTTGGTGGCAGCAGGACGCTTGCGGTTCTGCGCGAAATTCAGCCATGTCTGATTGTCAATGGCGAG
CTTCACCTTGTTCAGATCGTCTGAGTTCTTGAGCTCATTCAGGAGCCACAGGCCCTTGAGGGCAATGTGG
TATGCGCCGTTGGCATCCGCATTCTGTGGCTGTGTATCATCGGCCAGTGCTGAATTGAAGAAGACGCCCT
CATCGTTGGCCACAGGAGAGAGGATGAAATCCTCGTCGCTGGAGGCGTTTGAGTACCTGAGGGCCAGGAG
TGTCTTCAGGAGGTACATCAGAGACTTATGGAACTCCTTGTCATTGTTCTGGCAGATATCCATGACGAGA
TTTGGCTGCTTGTCGTTAATGTGGTACCGGGTGAACAGTGACTTGAGCTCATCATTGACGTTCACGCCGA
TTGTCGCGCCCTTATTCTGGTTGGCGGTCTTGTCGTACACGTAGCGCTTATCGCCATGGCTGCAAATCTT
CCAGATCTGCCTGGAATTCTTCGCCTTGTCGTTGAACTTGGCGTAATCAATGTGGAACTCGAAGTAGCCC
CGGTCCGCATTGTAGCAGATCTTATCGAACTTGCCGAAGAACGCCTGAGACTGGGCAATGTTCTCGTAGC
GAGGCTTCAGGAGGTCCACGAAGCCTGTCTCCGGATCAATCTTTGAGGTGTTCCAGGCAGGCACGTAGAA
GAGGAAGCCGGTCTGCTTGCCGATAGACTTCAGGTCTGTGAAATTGTTGGTCAGCTGGAGCGCATTCTTG
TATGAGCCGATCTCATCGTCGGCCTTATCCTTCAGGACGAGGTGGTTGAGCTTCTTAATCAGCGCATTCT
CGAAGTTCTGGTAGATCTGCTTCTCCACCTTGAACCTGCCCCGCTTGAAGCCGAAATTCAGGTCCTCGAG
GACCACAATGGCGTTGTACTTCAGCATGAGCTGGCTGATCTGATGGACCACGTGAGAGAGGTAGCCTGAC
TTCAGCTCCTTGATTGTCTCGATCTCGCCCCATCCCACCCGGGCATTGAGCCTCTCAATCTCCCTCTTGT
CCAGGATCTTATGGTATGGTGTGGTCATCTGTGTGCCATTCGCAGAGGCTGTGGTGATATCGTTGAGTGA
CCTCTGCTCCAGAATCTCGCCCTTAGAATTGATGACGGTGAGGTACAGGAGGTGCCTCTCGCCGCGATCA
ATTCCAATGACGTTCACCTCATCGTACTGCTGGATTGACTGGTTCACCTTCTTATTGAACTCCTTAATTG
TCATGCCCTGGACGCCGAAATTCATGGTGATCGGCACATGGAGCATGAACTTATCCTGTGTGTACCGCTT
ATCCTTAATGATGTCGTAGACGAACTGGCGCTTCTTCGGGTTGTCAGGATTCTTGTTCTCGAGCACCTCG
CCGGCCCTGTGAATTGTTGTCTCGTTCATATCCAGGGACGCCTTCCGGTAGAAAATCTCGGCCTCGCCGT
TGAGCTTGTAGATAGGATTCACGAGGTTGTCCTCGCTGAACAGCGCCTTGAAGTACAGGGTATGGAGATT
AGGCTTGCCGTGGGCCTTTGGGGAGAAATCCTTGTTGTAGATCTGGAACAGGTAGAGCTGGCCCTGCTCG
ACGAGCTCATTAATGTAATCGGCGTTGATGTCCACGAACTTCACCTGGTAGCCCTGTGGCTCCACCTCGC
GGTAGAAATCGCTGAGGTCCTGGTAAGATGATGTTGGGGAGAACTTGAAGCCGAAATGCTGCCACTCCGG
GTGCTTATTAATGCCCGCCTTGAAGAAGTCGATGAGGGCATGGCAATCCTTCAGATTGAAGTTGTCGCCC
TTCTTGTGGGTGCCCTGCGCGTACTTGTCCAGGAGCTCGGCGCTAGGATTGTAGTAATCGAGGTTGGACT
TCGCGAAGAACACCTTTGGCAGCATCTTGTTTGGGCCCGGCAGGAGCTTGTAGATCATCTTCTGGTAGAC
GCTCTTGCCTGTATTCGGGGCGTTGTCGAACACCTTCTTGTGCGCCTTATCCAGGAGGGCGAGGTAGTAG
CAGCCGTCCTTCTGCAGGATGACGCCGAAATTATCCTTCTCCTTGTTCAGGTCCCAGCCATTCAGGAGTG
TCGGATTGCCGAAGTTGAGCTTGTACTTCTCGGTAGAGAAAGGCTTCTGTGAGAGGTAATCGCGCACCTT
GTTGTACAGGGTCGCGATCTTGGCGAGCTCGTCGTACAGCGCGCCGAACTCGCCGTAGAAGTTGCCATCC
TGATTATGGAGTGTGGTCTTTGTGGTCAGGAGCTTCGCGAAGTGGGCGACATTGAGGGCGTTGTCCAGGA
GTTCCTTCAGCTGCCGAATCTCTGGAGACTTATCGGACTTGATCTTTGGCAGGGCCCTCTCGCCGGCCGG
GCGCTCCCGCTCGAGGAAGCCCTTGATTGTGCTATGATTGTTGTGAATCTTCTGGATTGGGTTGTCCACG
CCGGCGAGGCCATGCTTGAAGTACTGTCCCAGCTTGCCGGCCTGCACTGACTCATCGTCATGCCTGGCGG
TGTAGTGCTCAATGGCCTGCTCCAGGCTGGCCAGTGAGTGCACTCCCTTAATGAACTTGTCCTTCTCCTT
TGTGAGCTTCGCCTTGGCGTTATCGGTCTTCGCCTTGGCGAAGCGCTCGTTGAACTCCGGATTGACCACA
TCGACGTAGTATCCATCCAGCACCCTGCCCAGGAGGGCGAAATCGCCGAAGGCCTGCTTGCTCAGCTCAT
TGAGGTTCTTGTACTCGACGTAGATGCCGTCCTTCTGGTAATCGTCGAAGCCATCGAAGAGGGACTGGAC
CTTCGCGAACACGTCGGCGTAATGCCGGTAGAACTCGTTGACCGCCTGGCACACCTCGCTATCGTCGGCG
AACTTGCTTGGGAGGAAGGACACGCCCATGCCATCGGACAGAATCTGCTTGTGCAGCGGGCGGAGCTTGG
CGATCCTCTCAGACTTATGGCAGTGCTGGTTATGGTGTGAATTGATGAGCTCGTTAATGCCCTGGATCTT
GCGGCTGCCGGCCTCTCCTGAAATGCCGCCCAGGAGTGTATTGTAGGCGGTGATGCCCTCCTGTGTCAGG
AGCTTATGGTAGCCGTCGAGGTGAGACGCCAGTGAGACATCGAGGCCGCTGGCTGTGAGCTCGTTAATGA
TCTGGTCGTACAGCGCGGAATGCTTCTGCTTAATGGTGGCCAGGATCTGGAGATTATCAATGAACCTCGG
GAGGTTCTCATGAATCAGCCGGTACGCGATGGCGGTGTGCTTATCCTCGTCAGAGTACATATTCTTCCTG
TTGTCGTGGAAGCCTGTGAAGTAGGTTGAGAACTTCTCGAAATGCGCCAGGTGGGCGAGCTTAGGGCTGG
ACTCTCCCTCCTGGGCAATCACGAACTTGGCCAGATCGCCGAGCTCCTTGCCGTCCTTGAAGAGCTTCGC
GCCGAACAGCCTATCGTAGCCGGCCTTGTACTTGCCGCCATTGCCAATAGGCTTGACGATCTCCTTCCGC
AGCACGGCCTGGAGGTCCTTGAGCTGCTTCTGGAGGCCATCGTCCTTTGGGTTCTTGCGGAACTTCAGGT
AGACATCGTAGAACTCCGCCAGCTTGGTGAGCTTCACCTCGCCCATCATATCGGCAATGAAGTCCCTATG
GTAATCGTCCAGGATCGCCTTGACCTTCTGGTACATATCGGCCATTGTCTCGTCCTGATTGAGGAAGTTC
TTGGCATGAATGTGCTCGAGGGTCTTGCCGATAGGCTTCAGCTCGAACCGCACTGTCTTGGACAGTGGGT
AGAGGTGGGTGAAGTCCTGGAAGAGAGCCGCAGGCACCCCGTGAATACCAACCTTCCGCTTCTTCTTAGG
AGCCATGGCGGCCTGCAGGAAGTAACACCAAACAACAGGGTGAGCATCGACAAAAGAAACAGTACCAAGC
AAATAAATAGCGTATGAAGGCAGGGCTAAAAAAATCCACATATAGCTGCTGCATATGCCATCATCCAAGT
ATATCAAGATCAAAATAATTATAAAACATACTTGTTTATTATAATAGATAGGTACTCAAGGTTAGAGCAT
ATGAATAGATGCTGCATATGCCATCATGTATATGCATCAGTAAAACCCACATCAACATGTATACCTATCC
TAGATCGATATTTCCATCCATCTTAAACTCGTAACTATGAAGATGTATGACACACACATACAGTTCCAAA
ATTAATAAATACACCAGGTAGTTTGAAACAGTATTCTACTCCGATCTTGAACGAATGAACGACCGCCCAA
CCACACCACATCATCACAACCAAGCGAACAAAAAGCATCTCTGTATATGCATCAGTAAAACCCGCATCAA
CATGTATACCTATCCTAGATCGATATTTCCATCCATCATCTTCAATTCGTAACTATGAATATGTATGGCA
CACACATACAGATCCAAAATTAATAAATCCACCAGGTAGTTTGAAACAGAATTAATTCTACTCCGATCTT
GAACGACCGCCCAACCAGACCACATCATCACAACCAAGACAAAAAAAAGCATGAAAAGATGACCCGACAA
ACAAGTGCACGGCATATATTGAAATAAAGGAAAAGGGCAAACCAAACCCTATGCAACGAAACAAAAAAAA
TCATGAAATCGATCCCGTCTGCGGAACGGCTAGAGCCATCCCAGGATTCCCCAAAGAGAAACACTGGCAA
GTTAGCAATCAGAACGTGTCTGACGTACAGGTCGCATCCGTGTACGAACGCTAGTAGCACGGATCTAACA
CAAACACGGATCTAACACAAACATGAACAGAAGTAGAACTACCGGGCCCTAACCATGGACCGGAACGCCG
ATCTTGAGAAGGTAGAGAGGGGGGGGGGGGAGGACGAGCGGCGTACCTTGAAGCGGAGGTGCCGACGGGT
GGATTTGGGGGAGTTCTGGTTGTGTGTGTGTGCGCTCCGAACAACACGAGGTTGGGGAAAGAGGGTGTGG
AGGGGGTGTCTATTTATTACGGCGGGCGAGGAAGGGAAAGCGAAGGAGCGGTGGGAAAGGAATCCCCCGT
AGCTGCCGGTGCCGTGAGAGGAGGAGGAGGCCGCCTGCCGTGCCGGCTCACGTCTGCCGCTCCGCCACGC
AATTTCTGGATGCCGACAGCGGAGCAAGTCCAACGGTGGAGCGGAACTCTCGAGAGGGGTCCAGAGGCAG
CGACAGAGATGCCGTGCCGTCTGCTTCGCTTGGCCCGACGCGACGCTGCTGGTTCGCTGGTTGGTGTCCG
TTAGACTCGTCGACGGCGTTTAACAGGCTGGCATTATCTACTCGAAACAAGAAAAATGTTTCCTTAGTTT
TTTTAATTTCTTAAAGGGTATTTGTTTAATTTTTAGTCACTTTATTTTATTCTATTTTATATCTAAATTA
TTAAATAAAAAAACTAAAATAGAGTTTTAGTTTTCTTAATTTAGAGGCTAAAATAGAATAAAATAGATGT
ACTAAAAAAATTAGTCTATAAAAACCATTAACCCTAAACCCTAAATGGATGTACTAATAAAATGGATGAA
GTATTATATAGGTGAAGCTATTTGCAAAAAAAAAGGAGAACACATGCACACTAAAAAGATAAAACTGTAG
AGTCCTGTTGTCAAAATACTCAATTGTCCTTTAGACCATGTCTAACTGTTCATTTATATGATTCTCTAAA
ACACTGATATTATTGTAGTACTATAGATTATATTATTCGTAGAGTAAAGTTTAAATATATGTATAAAGAT
AGATAAACTGCACTTCAAACAAGTGTGACAAAAAAAATATGTGGTAATTTTTTATAACTTAGACATGCAA
TGCTCACCTTATCTCAAGAGAGGGGCACGACCGGGTCACGCTGCACTGCAGGCGCGCCCATGGTGGAGCA
CGACACTCTCGTCTACTCCAAGAATATCAAAGATACAGTCTCAGAAGACCAAAGGGCTATTGAGACTTTT
CAACAAAGGGTAATATCGGGAAACCTCCTCGGATTCCATTGCCCAGCTATCTGTCACTTCATCAAAAGGA
CAGTAGAAAAGGAAGGTGGCACCTACAAATGCCATCATTGCGATAAAGGAAAGGCTATCGTTCAAGATGC
CTCTGCCGACAGTGGTCCCAAAGATGGACCCCCACCCACGAGGAGCATCGTGGAAAAAGAAGACGTTCCA
ACCACGTCTTCAAAGCAAGTGGATTGATGTGAACATGGTGGAGCACGACACTCTCGTCTACTCCAAGAAT
ATCAAAGATACAGTCTCAGAAGACCAAAGGGCTATTGAGACTTTTCAACAAAGGGTAATATCGGGAAACC
TCCTCGGATTCCATTGCCCA
