>Addgene plasmid #225596 | pGEL1025 | depositor partial sequence | sequence record 442126 | Mb3Cas12a sequence for pGEL1025
CTCTTCCAGGACTTCACCCACCTCTACCCACTGTCCAAGACAGTGCGGTTCGAGCTGAAGCCTATCGGCA
AGACCCTCGAGCACATTCATGCCAAGAACTTCCTCAATCAGGACGAGACAATGGCCGATATGTACCAGAA
GGTCAAGGCGATCCTGGACGATTACCATAGGGACTTCATTGCCGATATGATGGGCGAGGTGAAGCTCACC
AAGCTGGCGGAGTTCTACGATGTCTACCTGAAGTTCCGCAAGAACCCAAAGGACGATGGCCTCCAGAAGC
AGCTCAAGGACCTCCAGGCCGTGCTGCGGAAGGAGATCGTCAAGCCTATTGGCAATGGCGGCAAGTACAA
GGCCGGCTACGATAGGCTGTTCGGCGCGAAGCTCTTCAAGGACGGCAAGGAGCTCGGCGATCTGGCCAAG
TTCGTGATTGCCCAGGAGGGAGAGTCCAGCCCTAAGCTCGCCCACCTGGCGCATTTCGAGAAGTTCTCAA
CCTACTTCACAGGCTTCCACGACAACAGGAAGAATATGTACTCTGACGAGGATAAGCACACCGCCATCGC
GTACCGGCTGATTCATGAGAACCTCCCGAGGTTCATTGATAATCTCCAGATCCTGGCCACCATTAAGCAG
AAGCATTCCGCGCTGTACGACCAGATCATTAACGAGCTCACAGCCAGCGGCCTCGATGTCTCACTGGCGT
CTCACCTCGACGGCTACCATAAGCTCCTGACACAGGAGGGCATCACCGCCTACAATACACTCCTGGGCGG
CATTTCAGGAGAGGCCGGCAGCCGCAAGATCCAGGGCATTAACGAGCTCATCAATTCACACCATAACCAG
CACTGCCATAAGTCTGAGAGGATCGCCAAGCTCCGCCCGCTGCACAAGCAGATTCTGTCCGATGGCATGG
GCGTGTCCTTCCTCCCAAGCAAGTTCGCCGACGATAGCGAGGTGTGCCAGGCGGTCAACGAGTTCTACCG
GCATTACGCCGACGTGTTCGCGAAGGTCCAGTCCCTCTTCGATGGCTTCGACGATTACCAGAAGGACGGC
ATCTACGTCGAGTACAAGAACCTCAATGAGCTGAGCAAGCAGGCCTTCGGCGATTTCGCCCTCCTGGGCA
GGGTGCTGGATGGATACTACGTCGATGTGGTCAATCCGGAGTTCAACGAGCGCTTCGCCAAGGCGAAGAC
CGATAACGCCAAGGCGAAGCTCACAAAGGAGAAGGACAAGTTCATTAAGGGAGTGCACTCACTGGCCAGC
CTGGAGCAGGCCATTGAGCACTACACCGCCAGGCATGACGATGAGTCAGTGCAGGCCGGCAAGCTGGGAC
AGTACTTCAAGCATGGCCTCGCCGGCGTGGACAACCCAATCCAGAAGATTCACAACAATCATAGCACAAT
CAAGGGCTTCCTCGAGCGGGAGCGCCCGGCCGGCGAGAGGGCCCTGCCAAAGATCAAGTCCGATAAGTCT
CCAGAGATTCGGCAGCTGAAGGAACTCCTGGACAACGCCCTCAATGTCGCCCACTTCGCGAAGCTCCTGA
CCACAAAGACCACACTCCATAATCAGGATGGCAACTTCTACGGCGAGTTCGGCGCGCTGTACGACGAGCT
CGCCAAGATCGCGACCCTGTACAACAAGGTGCGCGATTACCTCTCACAGAAGCCTTTCTCTACCGAGAAG
TACAAGCTCAACTTCGGCAATCCGACACTCCTGAATGGCTGGGACCTGAACAAGGAGAAGGATAATTTCG
GCGTCATCCTGCAGAAGGACGGCTGCTACTACCTCGCCCTCCTGGATAAGGCGCACAAGAAGGTGTTCGA
CAACGCCCCGAATACAGGCAAGAGCGTCTACCAGAAGATGATCTACAAGCTCCTGCCGGGCCCAAACAAG
ATGCTGCCAAAGGTGTTCTTCGCGAAGTCCAACCTCGATTACTACAATCCTAGCGCCGAGCTCCTGGACA
AGTACGCGCAGGGCACCCACAAGAAGGGCGACAACTTCAATCTGAAGGATTGCCATGCCCTCATCGACTT
CTTCAAGGCGGGCATTAATAAGCACCCGGAGTGGCAGCATTTCGGCTTCAAGTTCTCCCCAACATCATCT
TACCAGGACCTCAGCGATTTCTACCGCGAGGTGGAGCCACAGGGCTACCAGGTGAAGTTCGTGGACATCA
ACGCCGATTACATTAATGAGCTCGTCGAGCAGGGCCAGCTCTACCTGTTCCAGATCTACAACAAGGATTT
CTCCCCAAAGGCCCACGGCAAGCCTAATCTCCATACCCTGTACTTCAAGGCGCTGTTCAGCGAGGACAAC
CTCGTGAATCCTATCTACAAGCTCAACGGCGAGGCCGAGATTTTCTACCGGAAGGCGTCCCTGGATATGA
ACGAGACAACAATTCACAGGGCCGGCGAGGTGCTCGAGAACAAGAATCCTGACAACCCGAAGAAGCGCCA
GTTCGTCTACGACATCATTAAGGATAAGCGGTACACACAGGATAAGTTCATGCTCCATGTGCCGATCACC
ATGAATTTCGGCGTCCAGGGCATGACAATTAAGGAGTTCAATAAGAAGGTGAACCAGTCAATCCAGCAGT
ACGATGAGGTGAACGTCATTGGAATTGATCGCGGCGAGAGGCACCTCCTGTACCTCACCGTCATCAATTC
TAAGGGCGAGATTCTGGAGCAGAGGTCACTCAACGATATCACCACAGCCTCTGCGAATGGCACACAGATG
ACCACACCATACCATAAGATCCTGGACAAGAGGGAGATTGAGAGGCTCAATGCCCGGGTGGGATGGGGCG
AGATCGAGACAATCAAGGAGCTGAAGTCAGGCTACCTCTCTCACGTGGTCCATCAGATCAGCCAGCTCAT
GCTGAAGTACAACGCCATTGTGGTCCTCGAGGACCTGAATTTCGGCTTCAAGCGGGGCAGGTTCAAGGTG
GAGAAGCAGATCTACCAGAACTTCGAGAATGCGCTGATTAAGAAGCTCAACCACCTCGTCCTGAAGGATA
AGGCCGACGATGAGATCGGCTCATACAAGAATGCGCTCCAGCTGACCAACAATTTCACAGACCTGAAGTC
TATCGGCAAGCAGACCGGCTTCCTCTTCTACGTGCCTGCCTGGAACACCTCAAAGATTGATCCGGAGACA
GGCTTCGTGGACCTCCTGAAGCCTCGCTACGAGAACATTGCCCAGTCTCAGGCGTTCTTCGGCAAGTTCG
ATAAGATCTGCTACAATGCGGACCGGGGCTACTTCGAGTTCCACATTGATTACGCCAAGTTCAACGACAA
GGCGAAGAATTCCAGGCAGATCTGGAAGATTTGCAGCCATGGCGATAAGCGCTACGTGTACGACAAGACC
GCCAACCAGAATAAGGGCGCGACAATCGGCGTGAACGTCAATGATGAGCTCAAGTCACTGTTCACCCGGT
ACCACATTAACGACAAGCAGCCAAATCTCGTCATGGATATCTGCCAGAACAATGACAAGGAGTTCCATAA
GTCTCTGATGTACCTCCTGAAGACACTCCTGGCCCTCAGGTACTCAAACGCCTCCAGCGACGAGGATTTC
ATCCTCTCTCCTGTGGCCAACGATGAGGGCGTCTTCTTCAATTCAGCACTGGCCGATGATACACAGCCAC
AGAATGCGGATGCCAACGGCGCATACCACATTGCCCTCAAGGGCCTGTGGCTCCTGAATGAGCTCAAGAA
CTCAGACGATCTGAACAAGGTGAAGCTCGCCATTGACAATCAGACATGGCTGAATTTCGCGCAGAACCGC
